Addgene plasmid #233681: CT533
Purpose: Red light-inducible Vcre-N
Depositing lab: Wilson Wong. Depositing organization: Boston University Main Campus. Publication: Multiplexing light-inducible recombinases to control cell fate, Boolean logic, and cell patterning in mammalian cells. Tous C, Kinstlinger IS, Rice MEL, Deng J, Wong WW. Sci Adv. 2025 May 9;11(19):eadt1971. doi: 10.1126/sciadv.adt1971. Epub 2025 May 9. PubMed 40344052.
Backbone
  Vector backbone: Unknown
  Vector type: Mammalian Expression
Growth in bacteria
  Bacterial resistance: Ampicillin, 100 μg/mL
  Growth temperature: 37°C
  Growth strain: DH5alpha
  Copy number: High Copy
Gene/Insert
  Gene/Insert name: Vcre-N277-FHY1
  Species: H. sapiens (human)
  Mutation: None
  Cloning method: Gibson Cloning
Terms and licenses: Academic/Nonprofit Terms; Industry Terms: Not Available to Industry
How to cite: CT533 was a gift from Wilson Wong (Addgene plasmid # 233681 ; http://n2t.net/addgene:233681 ; RRID:Addgene_233681)
