[The description below was written by a language model from this plasmid's Addgene catalogue record and pLannotate feature annotations shown in this document.]
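Description:
CT533 is a mammalian expression plasmid of about 6.7 kb that encodes one half of a red light-inducible split Vcre recombinase. The backbone is recorded as unknown, but the annotated features resemble a pCAGGS-type vector. It is propagated in E. coli through a high-copy ColE1/pUC origin and selected with ampicillin via the bla gene and its promoter. Leftover lac regulatory elements (CAP site, lac promoter and operator, short lacI fragments) and SV40 origin, promoter and poly(A) pieces appear to be backbone remnants rather than functional parts of the design.

The payload, Vcre-N277-FHY1, is driven by the composite CAG promoter, made up of the CMV enhancer, the chicken β-actin promoter and a chimeric β-actin/β-globin intron, which gives strong constitutive expression in mammalian cells. Transcription ends at a bGH polyadenylation signal, with rabbit β-globin poly(A) sequence from the backbone further downstream. The feature table annotates only the FHY1 portion, derived from Arabidopsis thaliana. The unannotated stretch of roughly 1 kb between the intron and FHY1 presumably holds the N-terminal Vcre fragment, which the insert name suggests is split at residue 277. The catalogue lists the insert species as human, which does not match the plant origin of FHY1.

FHY1 is known as a binding partner of phytochrome A in its red light-activated form. The intended logic is therefore presumably that illumination brings this N-terminal fragment together with a complementary C-terminal Vcre fragment carried on a separate construct not described here, restoring recombinase activity. The associated work uses such tools to multiplex light-controlled recombinases for cell fate control, Boolean logic and spatial patterning in mammalian cells.
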