Features (pLannotate 1.2.2; 19 found; start..end, strand, type, name):
     50..154     +  promoter       AmpR promoter: bla
    155..1015    +  CDS            AmpR: β-lactamase; bla; confers resistance to ampicillin, carbenicillin, and related antibiotics
   1186..1774    +  rep_origin     ori: high-copy-number ColE1/pMB1/pBR322/pUC origin of replication
   1957..2011    +  CDS            lacI (fragment): lac repressor; lacI; The lac repressor binds to the lac operator to inhibit transcription in E. coli. This inhibition can be relieved by adding lactose or isopropyl-β-D-thiogalactopyranoside (IPTG).
   2013..2147    -  polyA_signal   SV40 poly(A) signal: SV40 polyadenylation signal
   2167..2301    -  rep_origin     SV40 ori: SV40 origin of replication
   2305..2327    -  promoter       SV40 promoter (fragment): SV40 enhancer and early promoter
   2334..2373    +  CDS            lacI (fragment): lac repressor; lacI; The lac repressor binds to the lac operator to inhibit transcription in E. coli. This inhibition can be relieved by adding lactose or isopropyl-β-D-thiogalactopyranoside (IPTG).
   2386..2407    +  protein_bind   CAP binding site: CAP binding activates transcription in the presence of cAMP. E. coli catabolite activator protein
   2422..2452    +  promoter       lac promoter: promoter for the E. coli lac operon
   2460..2476    +  protein_bind   lac operator: The lac repressor binds to the lac operator to inhibit transcription in E. coli. This inhibition can be relieved by adding lactose or isopropyl-β-D-thiogalactopyranoside (IPTG). lac repressor encoded by lacI
   2861..2916    -  polyA_signal   β-globin poly(A) signal: rabbit β-globin polyadenylation signal (Gil and Proudfoot, 1987)
   2987..3058    -  CDS            HBB (fragment): HBB_PONPY - Experimental evidence at transcript level: Swiss-Prot protein existence level 2. Involved in oxygen transport from the lung to the various peripheral tissues. From Pongo pygmaeus (Bornean orangutan).
   3196..3217    -  promoter       SV40 promoter (fragment): SV40 enhancer and early promoter
   3221..3445    -  polyA_signal   bGH poly(A) signal: bovine growth hormone polyadenylation signal
   3476..4078    -  CDS            FHY1: FHY1_ARATH - Also known as PAT3 From Arabidopsis thaliana (Mouse-ear cress).
   5086..6102    -  intron         chimeric intron: chimera between introns from chicken β-actin and rabbit β-globin
   6103..6380    -  promoter       chicken β-actin promoter: No description available
   6382..19      -  enhancer       CMV enhancer (across the origin): human cytomegalovirus immediate early enhancer
>Addgene plasmid #233681 | CT533 | addgene full sequence | sequence record 465008 | Addgene NGS Result
CTAGTCAATAATCAATGTCGACCCAGGTGGCACTTTTCGGGGAAATGTGCGCGGAACCCCTATTTGTTTA
TTTTTCTAAATACATTCAAATATGTATCCGCTCATGAGACAATAACCCTGATAAATGCTTCAATAATATT
GAAAAAGGAAGAGTATGAGTATTCAACATTTCCGTGTCGCCCTTATTCCCTTTTTTGCGGCATTTTGCCT
TCCTGTTTTTGCTCACCCAGAAACGCTGGTGAAAGTAAAAGATGCTGAAGATCAGTTGGGTGCACGAGTG
GGTTACATCGAACTGGATCTCAACAGCGGTAAGATCCTTGAGAGTTTTCGCCCCGAAGAACGTTTTCCAA
TGATGAGCACTTTTAAAGTTCTGCTATGTGGCGCGGTATTATCCCGTATTGACGCCGGGCAAGAGCAACT
CGGTCGCCGCATACACTATTCTCAGAATGACTTGGTTGAGTACTCACCAGTCACAGAAAAGCATCTTACG
GATGGCATGACAGTAAGAGAATTATGCAGTGCTGCCATAACCATGAGTGATAACACTGCGGCCAACTTAC
TTCTGACAACGATCGGAGGACCGAAGGAGCTAACCGCTTTTTTGCACAACATGGGGGATCATGTAACTCG
CCTTGATCGTTGGGAACCGGAGCTGAATGAAGCCATACCAAACGACGAGCGTGACACCACGATGCCTGTA
GCAATGGCAACAACGTTGCGCAAACTATTAACTGGCGAACTACTTACTCTAGCTTCCCGGCAACAATTAA
TAGACTGGATGGAGGCGGATAAAGTTGCAGGACCACTTCTGCGCTCGGCCCTTCCGGCTGGCTGGTTTAT
TGCTGATAAATCTGGAGCCGGTGAGCGTGGGTCTCGCGGTATCATTGCAGCACTGGGGCCAGATGGTAAG
CCCTCCCGTATCGTAGTTATCTACACGACGGGGAGTCAGGCAACTATGGATGAACGAAATAGACAGATCG
CTGAGATAGGTGCCTCACTGATTAAGCATTGGTAACTGTCAGACCAAGTTTACTCATATATACTTTAGAT
TGATTTAAAACTTCATTTTTAATTTAAAAGGATCTAGGTGAAGATCCTTTTTGATAATCTCATGACCAAA
ATCCCTTAACGTGAGTTTTCGTTCCACTGAGCGTCAGACCCCGTAGAAAAGATCAAAGGATCTTCTTGAG
ATCCTTTTTTTCTGCGCGTAATCTGCTGCTTGCAAACAAAAAAACCACCGCTACCAGCGGTGGTTTGTTT
GCCGGATCAAGAGCTACCAACTCTTTTTCCGAAGGTAACTGGCTTCAGCAGAGCGCAGATACCAAATACT
GTTCTTCTAGTGTAGCCGTAGTTAGGCCACCACTTCAAGAACTCTGTAGCACCGCCTACATACCTCGCTC
TGCTAATCCTGTTACCAGTGGCTGCTGCCAGTGGCGATAAGTCGTGTCTTACCGGGTTGGACTCAAGACG
ATAGTTACCGGATAAGGCGCAGCGGTCGGGCTGAACGGGGGGTTCGTGCACACAGCCCAGCTTGGAGCGA
ACGACCTACACCGAACTGAGATACCTACAGCGTGAGCTATGAGAAAGCGCCACGCTTCCCGAAGGGAGAA
AGGCGGACAGGTATCCGGTAAGCGGCAGGGTCGGAACAGGAGAGCGCACGAGGGAGCTTCCAGGGGGAAA
CGCCTGGTATCTTTATAGTCCTGTCGGGTTTCGCCACCTCTGACTTGAGCGTCGATTTTTGTGATGCTCG
TCAGGGGGGCGGAGCCTATGGAAAAACGCCAGCAACGCGGCCTTTTTACGGTTCCTGGCCTTTTGCTGGC
CTTTTGCTCACATGTTCTTTCCTGCGTTATCCCCTGATTCTGTGGATAACCGTATTACCGCCTTTGAGTG
AGCTGATACCGCTCGCCGCAGCCGAACGACCGAGCGCAGCGAGTCAGTGAGCGAGGAAGCGGAAGAGCGC
CCAATACGCAAACCGCCTCTCCCCGCGCGTTGGCCGATTCATTAATGCAGCGGATCCAGACATGATAAGA
TACATTGATGAGTTTGGACAAACCACAACTAGAATGCAGTGAAAAAAATGCTTTATTTGTGAAATTTGTG
ATGCTATTGCTTTATTTGTAACCATTATAAGCTGCAATAAACAAGTTAGCTTTTTGCAAAAGCCTAGGCC
TCCAAAAAAGCCTCCTCACTACTTCTGGAATAGCTCAGAGGCCGAGGCGGCCTCGGCCTCTGCATAAATA
AAAAAAATTAGTCAGCCATGGGGCGGAGAATGGGCGGAACTGGGCGGAGTTAGGGGCGGGACTATGGTTG
CTGACTAATTGAGATGCGGATCCGCTGGCACGACAGGTTTCCCGACTGGAAAGCGGGCAGTGAGCGCAAC
GCAATTAATGTGAGTTAGCTCACTCATTAGGCACCCCAGGCTTTACACTTTATGCTTCCGGCTCGTATGT
TGTGTGGAATTGTGAGCGGATAACAATTTCACACAGGAAACAGCTATGACCATGATTACGCCAAGCTTGG
GCTGCAGGTCGAGGGATCTCCATAAGAGAAGAGGGACAGCTATGACTGGGAGTAGTCAGGAGAGGAGGAA
AAATCTGGCTAGTAAAACATGTAAGGAAAATTTTAGGGATGTTAAAGAAAAAAATAACACAAAACAAAAT
ATAAAAAAAATCTAACCTCAAGTCAAGGCTTTTCTATGGAATAAGGAATGGACAGCAGGGGGCTGTTTCA
TATACTGATGACCTCTTTATAGCCAACCTTTGTTCATGGCAGCCAGCATATGGGCATATGTTGCCAAACT
CTAAACCAAATACTCATTCTGATGTTTTAAATGATTTGCCCTCCCATATGTCCTTCCGAGTGAGAGACAC
AAAAAATTCCAACACACTATTGCAATGAAAATAAATTTCCTTTATTAGCCAGAAGTCAGATGCTCAAGGG
GCTTCATGATGTCCCCATAATTTTTGGCAGAGGGAAAAAGATCTCAGTGGTATTTGTGAGCCAGGGCATT
GGCCACACCAGCCACCACCTTCTGATAGGCAGCCTGCACCTGAGGAGTGCGCTAGCGGTGGAAGGGCTCG
GAGTTGTGGTAATCTATGTATCCTGGGCGGCCGCGCTTGGATTCTGCGTTTGTTTCCGTCTACGAACTCC
CAGCGGTACACGCTACAGGGCGCGTGGGGATACCCCCTAGAGCCCCAGCTGGTTCTTTCCGCCTCAGAAG
CCATAGAGCCCACCGCATCCCCAGCATGCCTGCTATTGTCTTCCCAATCCTCCCCCTTGCTGTCCTGCCC
CACCCCACCCCCCAGAATAGAATGACACCTACTCAGACAATGCGATGCAATTTCCTCATTTTATTAGGAA
AGGACAGTGGGAGTGGCACCTTCCAGGGTCAAGGAAGGCACGGGGGAGGGGCAAACAACAGATGGCTGGC
AACTAGAAGGCACAGGAATTCTCACACCTTCCGCTTTTTCTTGGGCAGCATTAAAGTGCTAAAGTACTGC
TCGAATTCTTGGTCGATGGTGGGCTTCTTGGTTTCGTGTAAAGTGCTATCATCTTGGTTCACGGTCCAAC
GACCAGAGGACAGCACGAACTTGGCAGCGTTGCTGCTACAGCCCTTGGCGTCCTCCTCCTCCTCTTCTTG
CTCGTCGAGGTACAGAATGTTCTCGATCACCTTCTCGGAGAAGTCCTCCAGATTCTGGGTGCCGTAGATA
TAGTCTAAATGGGACTCGAAGCTGATCATCTTGTCCTCTCCGCAGCTGCCGCTGGATTCTTCCTTCATCT
CGATGTCGTTGTTGCACTCCATGGAGGTGGTGGAGTTCACGTAGCTGGACATGCTGTACTCGGTATCGAT
CTCGCTGTTGCCGTTGGTGTTCTCGCTACAAGCCACGTTGGCAAAGCATGTGTGTTTGGATAAAGGTAAT
AAGCTCAGCTCGTCGCTCTGGTCGGTCTGGAACTTCCTCTTCTTGGACACCTCCACCTCCTCCATCTTCA
GCACGTTCTTGCTGCTGCTGATAATCATGTGGTGGAAGCTGTTGATCTCGCTGGGCTTCTCGTTGTTGTT
GTCGACCTCCACCTCGGGGGTACCGCTGCCACCACTTGATCCGGAGCCAGACCCTCCGGAGGTCTGCTTG
TCCTTCTTGGGCTTGATACAGGTGTTGTGCTTGGACACGCCCACGAACAGGAAGCCGTCGCTGCTCATAT
CCAGCTTGCCGGCCTCGGTGTAGTCCATCAGCAGGGACACCACATCCTGGGACAGGATGCAGGTATCGGG
CTCGCCGGAGTGGTTGGTCTTGGTGATAGGGATGGTCAGGATGGCGGTTCCGTCGCCGGCCAGTTCCATA
TCGGACACCCGGATGTTGGCCAGCTCGCTGGCTCTCAGCATGCTCTCGTAGGCCACAGCCAGCAGAGCCA
GGTTCCGCCGCAGCAGCAGCTTGTCGCTTCTGTACCACAGGCTGGTCAGCTTCAGCAGATGCTGCTCGTT
GAAAGGGCTGGCCTGCTTCACGGCCTCGCCTTCCCGCACTTTCTTCCGGGCAATGGCCTTCAGCCGATCT
TCCACGTAGATGTCCAGGCAGGGATCAGGGCATCCGGCCACTCTGTGCACCCGGCTGATGGCCCATCTGT
ACACGCTCAGGGTGTTCCGGTGCAGTTCCTCGGCCCGCTCGATGAAGAAGGCTTCCACGGTATCGGGGGT
GGCAGGCAGGCTGTGTCTGTGGTTGGCCAGGCACCAATCCACGAAGCAGGTCCAGGCGCTTTCCAGCCGC
CGCAGGGTGTTGGGGCTGTATCTCTCTTCCCGCTTCTTGAACTCGTTCAGCAGATGCTCGAAGGCGGCCT
TGAACTGCTCGTTCTCGGCCACGTTGATGCCCTTTTTCTGGGCGGCCTGAATGGCGGTTTTCACATCGTC
GGGCCGCACGCCAGAAAAGTCGCCCAGCAGGCTCAGCTGGTTCTCGATCATGGTGGCGGCACGCGTGCGA
GACGAGACGAGACAGCCTGAGAATGGATGCGAGTAATGGGCGCGCCTTCGCTCGAATTAATCAATTCTTT
GCCAAAATGATGAGACAGCACAATAACCAGCACGTTGCCCAGGAGCTGTAGGAAAAAGAAGAAGGCATGA
ACATGGTTAGCAGAGGCTCTAGAGCCGCCGGTCACACGCCAGAAGCCGAACCCCGCCCTGCCCCGTCCCC
CCCGAAGGCAGCCGTCCCCCCGCGGACAGCCCCGAGGCTGGAGAGGGAGAAGGGGACGGCGGCGCGGCGA
CGCACGAAGGCCCTCCCCGCCCATTTCCTTCCTGCCGGCGCCGCACCGCTTCGCCCCGCGCCCGCTAGAG
GGGGTGCGGCGGCGCCTCCCAGATTTCGGCTCCGCACAGATTTGGGACAAAGGAAGTCCCTGCGCCCTCT
CGCACGATTACCATAAAAGGCAATGGCTGCGGCTCGCCGCGCCTCGACAGCCGCCGGCGCTCCGGGGGCC
GCCGCGCCCCTCCCCCGAGCCCTCCCCGGCCCGAGGCGGCCCCGCCCCGCCCGGCACCCCCACCTGCCGC
CACCCCCCGCCCGGCACGGCGAGCCCCGCGCCACGCCCCGTACGGAGCCCCGCACCCGAAGCCGGGCCGT
GCTCAGCAACTCGGGGAGGGGGGTGCAGGGGGGGTTGCAGCCCGACCGACGCGCCCACACCCCCTGCTCA
CCCCCCCACGCACACACCCCGCACGCAGCCTTTGTTCCCCTCGCAGCCCCCCCCGCACCGCGGGGCACCG
CCCCCGGCCGCGCTCCCCTCGCGCACACTGCGGAGCGCACAAAGCCCCGCGCCGCGCCCGCAGCGCTCAC
AGCCGCCGGGCAGCGCGGAGCCGCACGCGGCGCTCCCCACGCACACACACACGCACGCACCCCCCGAGCC
GCTCCCCCCGCACAAAGGGCCCTCCCGGAGCCCCTCAAGGCTTTCACGCAGCCACAGAAAAGAAACAAGC
CGTCATTAAACCAAGCGCTAATTACAGCCCGGAGGAGAAGGGCCGTCCCGCCCGCTCACCTGTGGGAGTA
ACGCGGTCAGTCAGAGCCGGGGCGGGCGGCGCGAGGCGGCGGCGGAGCGGGGCACGGGGCGAAGGCAGCG
CGCAGCGACTCCCGCCCGCCGCGCGCTTCGCTTTTTATAGGGCCGCCGCCGCCGCCGCCTCGCCATAAAA
GGAAACTTTCGGAGCGCGCCGCTCTGATTGGCTGCCGCCGCACCTCTCCGCCTCGCCCCGCCCCGCCCCT
CGCCCCGCCCCGCCCCGCCTGGCGCGCGCCCCCCCCCCCCCCCCGCCCCCATCGCTGCACAAAATAATTA
AAAAATAAATAAATACAAAATTGGGGGTGGGGAGGGGGGGGAGATGGGGAGAGTGAAGCAGAACGTGGGG
CTCACCTCGACCATGGTAATAGCGATGACTAATACGTAGATGTACTGCCAAGTAGGAAAGTCCCATAAGG
TCATGTACTGGGCATAATGCCAGGCGGGCCATTTACCGTCATTGACGTCAATAGGGGGCGTACTTGGCAT
ATGATACACTTGATGTACTGCCAAGTGGGCAGTTTACCGTAAATACTCCACCCATTGACGTCAATGGAAA
GTCCCTATTGGCGTTACTATGGGAACATACGTCATTATTGACGTCAATGGGCGGGGGTCGTTGGGCGGTC
AGCCAGGCGGGCCATTTACCGTAAGTTATGTAACGCGGAACTCCATATATGGGCTATGAACTAATGACCC
CGTAATTGATTACTATTAATAA
